Addgene plasmid #119923: Nme2Cas9_pCDest
Purpose: Nme2Cas9 CMV-driven mammalian expression plasmid
Depositing lab: Erik Sontheimer. Depositing organization: University of Massachusetts, Worcester. Publication: A Compact, High-Accuracy Cas9 with a Dinucleotide PAM for In Vivo Genome Editing. Edraki A, Mir A, Ibraheim R, Gainetdinov I, Yoon Y, Song CQ, Cao Y, Gallant J, Xue W, Rivera-Perez JA, Sontheimer EJ. Mol Cell. 2018 Dec 18. pii: S1097-2765(18)31033-5. doi: 10.1016/j.molcel.2018.12.003. PubMed 30581144.
Backbone
  Vector backbone: pCDest
  Backbone size w/o insert (bp): 3300
  Total vector size (bp): 7600
  Vector type: Mammalian Expression
Growth in bacteria
  Bacterial resistance: Ampicillin, 100 μg/mL
  Growth temperature: 37°C
  Growth strain: DH5alpha
  Copy number: Unknown
Gene/Insert
  Gene/Insert name: Nme2Cas9 (alt name: Nme2Cas9c)
  Species: N. meningitidis
  Insert size (bp): 3300
  Promoter: CMV
  Tag / fusion protein: NLS-3xHA-NLS (C terminal on insert)
  Cloning method: Gibson Cloning
  Sequencing primers: 5′ GGCACCGGCGGGCCCAAGAAGAA; 3′ CATGGTGGCGCCAGCCTGCTTTTTTGTAC
Terms and licenses: Academic/Nonprofit Terms; Industry Terms: Not Available to Industry
How to cite: Nme2Cas9_pCDest was a gift from Erik Sontheimer (Addgene plasmid # 119923 ; http://n2t.net/addgene:119923 ; RRID:Addgene_119923)
