[The description below was written by a language model from this plasmid's Addgene catalogue record and pLannotate feature annotations shown in this document.]
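Description:
Nme2Cas9_pCDest is a mammalian expression plasmid of about 7.6 kb that produces Nme2Cas9, a compact type II-C Cas9 orthologue from Neisseria meningitidis, built on the pCDest backbone by Gibson assembly. It is maintained in E. coli through a high-copy ColE1/pUC-type origin and selected with ampicillin via the β-lactamase gene. An f1 origin and remnants of a lac cloning region (lacZα and lacI fragments, lac promoter and operator, CAP site) are also present as backbone carry-over. The two sequence records, one from the depositor and one from repository sequencing, are the same length and show the same eighteen features in the same order, differing only in where numbering starts.

The expression cassette is driven by a CMV promoter, which the annotation identifies specifically as the simian cytomegalovirus IE94 enhancer/promoter, and is terminated by an SV40 polyadenylation signal. An SP6 promoter lies between the CMV element and the coding region, which could allow in vitro transcription of the sense strand, while T7 (partial) and T3 promoters sit downstream in the opposite orientation. The roughly 3.2 kb Cas9 open reading frame is flanked by attB1 and attB2 sites, reflecting the Gateway-derived origin of the backbone. According to the catalogue entry, the protein carries a C-terminal NLS-3xHA-NLS module. The 3xHA tag is annotated just after the Cas9 coding sequence, but the nuclear localisation signals are not separately annotated. These provide nuclear import and epitope detection. No guide RNA cassette is annotated, so the guide would have to be supplied separately. The plasmid is intended for Nme2Cas9 expression in mammalian cells for genome editing, the enzyme being noted for its small size, high accuracy and dinucleotide PAM.
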