Features (pLannotate 1.2.2; 18 found; start..end, strand, type, name):
     34..123     +  CDS            3xHA: three tandem HA epitope tags
    200..224     -  protein_bind   attB2: mutant version of attB; recombination site for the Gateway® BP reaction BP Clonase™
    247..264     -  promoter       T7 promoter (fragment): promoter for bacteriophage T7 RNA polymerase
    269..403     -  polyA_signal   SV40 poly(A) signal: SV40 polyadenylation signal
    516..534     -  promoter       T3 promoter: promoter for bacteriophage T3 RNA polymerase
    579..595     -  protein_bind   lac operator: The lac repressor binds to the lac operator to inhibit transcription in E. coli. This inhibition can be relieved by adding lactose or isopropyl-β-D-thiogalactopyranoside (IPTG). lac repressor encoded by lacI
    603..633     -  promoter       lac promoter: promoter for the E. coli lac operon
    648..669     -  protein_bind   CAP binding site: CAP binding activates transcription in the presence of cAMP. E. coli catabolite activator protein
    682..774     -  CDS            lacI (fragment): lac repressor; lacI; The lac repressor binds to the lac operator to inhibit transcription in E. coli. This inhibition can be relieved by adding lactose or isopropyl-β-D-thiogalactopyranoside (IPTG).
    957..1545    -  rep_origin     ori: high-copy-number ColE1/pMB1/pBR322/pUC origin of replication
   1716..2576    -  CDS            AmpR: β-lactamase; bla; confers resistance to ampicillin, carbenicillin, and related antibiotics
   2577..2681    -  promoter       AmpR promoter: bla
   2734..3162    -  rep_origin     f1 ori (sequence partly withheld): f1 bacteriophage origin of replication; arrow indicates direction of (+) strand synthesis
   3167..3233    -  CDS            lacZα (fragment): LacZα fragment of β-galactosidase; lacZ fragment
   3240..4217    +  promoter       CMV IE94 promoter: enhancer/promoter region of simian cytomegalovirus major immediate early transcription unit IE94
   4252..4270    +  promoter       SP6 promoter: promoter for bacteriophage SP6 RNA polymerase
   4325..4349    +  protein_bind   attB1: mutant version of attB; recombination site for the Gateway® BP reaction BP Clonase™
   4362..7607    +  CDS            cas9: CAS9_NEIMA - Experimental evidence at protein level: Swiss-Prot protein existence level 1. CRISPR (clustered regularly interspaced short palindromic repeat) is an adaptive immune system that provides protection against mobile genetic elements (viruses, transposable elements and conjugative plasmids). CRISPR clusters contain spacers, sequences complementary to antecedent mobile elements, and target invading nucleic acids. CRISPR clusters are transcribed and processed into CRISPR RNA (crRNA). In type II CRISPR systems correct processing of pre-crRNA requires a trans- encoded small RNA (tracrRNA)
>Addgene plasmid #119923 | Nme2Cas9_pCDest | depositor full sequence | sequence record 227326 | Nme2Cas9_pCDest sequence 7607 bps
GGCACCGGCGGGCCCAAGAAGAAGAGGAAGGTATACCCATACGATGTTCCTGACTATGCGGGCTATCCCT
ATGACGTCCCGGACTATGCAGGATCGTATCCTTATGACGTTCCAGATTACGCTGGATCCGCCGCTCCGGC
AGCTAAGAAAAAGAAACTGGATTTCGAATCCGGATAAGCGGCCGCCTCGAGATATCTAGACCCAGCTTTC
TTGTACAAAGTGGTTGATCCTCTCGAGCCTCTAGAACTATAGTGAGTCGTATTACGTAGATCCAGACATG
ATAAGATACATTGATGAGTTTGGACAAACCACAACTAGAATGCAGTGAAAAAAATGCTTTATTTGTGAAA
TTTGTGATGCTATTGCTTTATTTGTAACCATTATAAGCTGCAATAAACAAGTTAACAACAACAATTGCAT
TCATTTTATGTTTCAGGTTCAGGGGGAGGTGTGGGAGGTTTTTTAATTCGCGGCCGCGGCGCCAATGCAT
TGGGCCCGGTACCCAGCTTTTGTTCCCTTTAGTGAGGGTTAATTGCGCGCTTGGCGTAATCATGGTCATA
GCTGTTTCCTGTGTGAAATTGTTATCCGCTCACAATTCCACACAACATACGAGCCGGAAGCATAAAGTGT
AAAGCCTGGGGTGCCTAATGAGTGAGCTAACTCACATTAATTGCGTTGCGCTCACTGCCCGCTTTCCAGT
CGGGAAACCTGTCGTGCCAGCTGCATTAATGAATCGGCCAACGCGCGGGGAGAGGCGGTTTGCGTATTGG
GCGCTCTTCCGCTTCCTCGCTCACTGACTCGCTGCGCTCGGTCGTTCGGCTGCGGCGAGCGGTATCAGCT
CACTCAAAGGCGGTAATACGGTTATCCACAGAATCAGGGGATAACGCAGGAAAGAACATGTGAGCAAAAG
GCCAGCAAAAGGCCAGGAACCGTAAAAAGGCCGCGTTGCTGGCGTTTTTCCATAGGCTCCGCCCCCCTGA
CGAGCATCACAAAAATCGACGCTCAAGTCAGAGGTGGCGAAACCCGACAGGACTATAAAGATACCAGGCG
TTTCCCCCTGGAAGCTCCCTCGTGCGCTCTCCTGTTCCGACCCTGCCGCTTACCGGATACCTGTCCGCCT
TTCTCCCTTCGGGAAGCGTGGCGCTTTCTCATAGCTCACGCTGTAGGTATCTCAGTTCGGTGTAGGTCGT
TCGCTCCAAGCTGGGCTGTGTGCACGAACCCCCCGTTCAGCCCGACCGCTGCGCCTTATCCGGTAACTAT
CGTCTTGAGTCCAACCCGGTAAGACACGACTTATCGCCACTGGCAGCAGCCACTGGTAACAGGATTAGCA
GAGCGAGGTATGTAGGCGGTGCTACAGAGTTCTTGAAGTGGTGGCCTAACTACGGCTACACTAGAAGGAC
AGTATTTGGTATCTGCGCTCTGCTGAAGCCAGTTACCTTCGGAAAAAGAGTTGGTAGCTCTTGATCCGGC
AAACAAACCACCGCTGGTAGCGGTGGTTTTTTTGTTTGCAAGCAGCAGATTACGCGCAGAAAAAAAGGAT
CTCAAGAAGATCCTTTGATCTTTTCTACGGGGTCTGACGCTCAGTGGAACGAAAACTCACGTTAAGGGAT
TTTGGTCATGAGATTATCAAAAAGGATCTTCACCTAGATCCTTTTAAATTAAAAATGAAGTTTTAAATCA
ATCTAAAGTATATATGAGTAAACTTGGTCTGACAGTTACCAATGCTTAATCAGTGAGGCACCTATCTCAG
CGATCTGTCTATTTCGTTCATCCATAGTTGCCTGACTCCCCGTCGTGTAGATAACTACGATACGGGAGGG
CTTACCATCTGGCCCCAGTGCTGCAATGATACCGCGAGACCCACGCTCACCGGCTCCAGATTTATCAGCA
ATAAACCAGCCAGCCGGAAGGGCCGAGCGCAGAAGTGGTCCTGCAACTTTATCCGCCTCCATCCAGTCTA
TTAATTGTTGCCGGGAAGCTAGAGTAAGTAGTTCGCCAGTTAATAGTTTGCGCAACGTTGTTGCCATTGC
TACAGGCATCGTGGTGTCACGCTCGTCGTTTGGTATGGCTTCATTCAGCTCCGGTTCCCAACGATCAAGG
CGAGTTACATGATCCCCCATGTTGTGCAAAAAAGCGGTTAGCTCCTTCGGTCCTCCGATCGTTGTCAGAA
GTAAGTTGGCCGCAGTGTTATCACTCATGGTTATGGCAGCACTGCATAATTCTCTTACTGTCATGCCATC
CGTAAGATGCTTTTCTGTGACTGGTGAGTACTCAACCAAGTCATTCTGAGAATAGTGTATGCGGCGACCG
AGTTGCTCTTGCCCGGCGTCAATACGGGATAATACCGCGCCACATAGCAGAACTTTAAAAGTGCTCATCA
TTGGAAAACGTTCTTCGGGGCGAAAACTCTCAAGGATCTTACCGCTGTTGAGATCCAGTTCGATGTAACC
CACTCGTGCACCCAACTGATCTTCAGCATCTTTTACTTTCACCAGCGTTTCTGGGTGAGCAAAAACAGGA
AGGCAAAATGCCGCAAAAAAGGGAATAAGGGCGACACGGAAATGTTGAATACTCATACTCTTCCTTTTTC
AATATTATTGAAGCATTTATCAGGGTTATTGTCTCATGAGCGGATACATATTTGAATGTATTTAGAAAAA
TAAACAAATAGGGGTTCCGCGCACATTTCCCCGAAAAGTGCCACCTAAATTGTAAGCGTTAATATTTTGT
TAAAATTCGCGTTAAATTTTTGTTAAATCAGCTCATTTTTTAACCAATAGGCCGAAATCGGCAAAATCCC
TTATAAATCAAAAGAATAGACCGAGATAGGGT
[37 nt withheld, positions 2833-2869]
AAAGAACGTGGACTCCAACGTCAAAGG
[49 nt withheld, positions 2897-2945]
T
[91 nt withheld, positions 2947-3037]
G
[124 nt withheld, positions 3039-3162]
CCCATTCGCCATTCAGGCTGCGCAACTGTTGGGAAGGGCGATCGGTGCGGGCCTCTTCGCTATTACGCCA
GTCGACCGCCAATTCAATATGGCGTATATGGACTCATGCCAATTCAATATGGTGGATCTGGACCTGTGCC
AATTCAATATGGCGTATATGGACTCGTGCCAATTCAATATGGTGGATCTGGACCCCAGCCAATTCAATAT
GGCGGACTTGGCACCATGCCAATTCAATATGGCGGACTTGGCACTGTGCCAACTGGGGAGGGGTCTACTT
GGCACGGTGCCAAGTTTGAGGAGGGGTCTTGGCCCTGTGCCAAGTCCGCCATATTGAATTGGCATGGTGC
CAATAATGGCGGCCATATTGGCTATATGCCAGGATCAATATATAGGCAATATCCAATATGGCCCTATGCC
AATATGGCTATTGGCCAGGTTCAATACTATGTATTGGCCCTATGCCATATAGTATTCCATATATGGGTTT
TCCTATTGACGTAGATAGCCCCTCCCAATGGGCGGTCCCATATACCATATATGGGGCTTCCTAATACCGC
CCATAGCCACTCCCCCATTGACGTCAATGGTCTCTATATATGGTCTTTCCTATTGACGTCATATGGGCGG
TCCTATTGACGTATATGGCGCCTCCCCCATTGACGTCAATTACGGTAAATGGCCCGCCTGGCTCAATGCC
CATTGACGTCAATAGGACCACCCACCATTGACGTCAATGGGATGGCTCATTGCCCATTCATATCCGTTCT
CACGCCCCCTATTGACGTCAATGACGGTAAATGGCCCACTTGGCAGTACATCAATATCTATTAATAGTAA
CTTGGCAAGTACATTACTATTGGAAGTACGCCAGGGTACATTGGCAGTACTCCCATTGACGTCAATGGCG
GTAAATGGCCCGCGATGGCTGCCAAGTACATCCCCATTGACGTCAATGGGGAGGGGCAATGACGCAAATG
GGCGTTCCATTGACGTAAATGGGCGGTAGGCGTGCCTAATGGGAGGTCTATATAAGCAATGCTCGTTTAG
GGAACCGCCATTCTGCCTGGGGACGTCGGAGCAAGCTTGATTTAGGTGACACTATAGAATACAAGCTACT
TGTTCTTTTTGCAGGATCCCATCGATTCGAATTCAAGGATCAACAAGTTTGTACAAAAAAGCAGGCTGGC
GCCACCATGATGGCCGCCTTCAAGCCTAACCCAATCAATTACATCCTGGGACTGGACATCGGAATCGCAT
CCGTGGGATGGGCTATGGTGGAGATCGACGAGGAGGAGAATCCTATCCGGCTGATCGATCTGGGCGTGAG
AGTGTTTGAGAGGGCCGAGGTGCCAAAGACCGGCGATTCTCTGGCTATGGCCCGGAGACTGGCACGGAGC
GTGAGGCGCCTGACACGGAGAAGGGCACACAGGCTGCTGAGGGCACGCCGGCTGCTGAAGAGAGAGGGCG
TGCTGCAGGCAGCAGACTTCGATGAGAATGGCCTGATCAAGAGCCTGCCAAACACCCCCTGGCAGCTGAG
AGCAGCCGCCCTGGACAGGAAGCTGACACCACTGGAGTGGTCTGCCGTGCTGCTGCACCTGATCAAGCAC
CGCGGCTACCTGAGCCAGCGGAAGAACGAGGGAGAGACAGCAGACAAGGAGCTGGGCGCCCTGCTGAAGG
GAGTGGCCAACAATGCCCACGCCCTGCAGACCGGCGATTTCAGGACACCTGCCGAGCTGGCCCTGAATAA
GTTTGAGAAGGAGTCCGGCCACATCAGAAACCAGAGGGGCGACTATAGCCACACCTTCTCCCGCAAGGAT
CTGCAGGCCGAGCTGATCCTGCTGTTCGAGAAGCAGAAGGAGTTTGGCAATCCACACGTGAGCGGAGGCC
TGAAGGAGGGAATCGAGACCCTGCTGATGACACAGAGGCCTGCCCTGTCCGGCGACGCAGTGCAGAAGAT
GCTGGGACACTGCACCTTCGAGCCTGCAGAGCCAAAGGCCGCCAAGAACACCTACACAGCCGAGCGGTTT
ATCTGGCTGACAAAGCTGAACAATCTGAGAATCCTGGAGCAGGGATCCGAGAGGCCACTGACCGACACAG
AGAGGGCCACCCTGATGGATGAGCCTTACCGGAAGTCTAAGCTGACATATGCCCAGGCCAGAAAGCTGCT
GGGCCTGGAGGACACCGCCTTCTTTAAGGGCCTGAGATACGGCAAGGATAATGCCGAGGCCTCCACACTG
ATGGAGATGAAGGCCTATCACGCCATCTCTCGCGCCCTGGAGAAGGAGGGCCTGAAGGACAAGAAGTCCC
CCCTGAACCTGAGCTCCGAGCTGCAGGATGAGATCGGCACCGCCTTCTCTCTGTTTAAGACCGACGAGGA
TATCACAGGCCGCCTGAAGGACAGGGTGCAGCCTGAGATCCTGGAGGCCCTGCTGAAGCACATCTCTTTC
GATAAGTTTGTGCAGATCAGCCTGAAGGCCCTGAGAAGGATCGTGCCACTGATGGAGCAGGGCAAGCGGT
ACGACGAGGCCTGCGCCGAGATCTACGGCGATCACTATGGCAAGAAGAACACAGAGGAGAAGATCTATCT
GCCCCCTATCCCTGCCGACGAGATCAGAAATCCTGTGGTGCTGAGGGCCCTGTCCCAGGCAAGAAAAGTG
ATCAACGGAGTGGTGCGCCGGTACGGATCTCCAGCCCGGATCCACATCGAGACCGCCAGAGAAGTGGGCA
AGAGCTTCAAGGACCGGAAGGAGATCGAGAAGAGACAGGAGGAGAATCGCAAGGATCGGGAGAAGGCCGC
CGCCAAGTTTAGGGAGTACTTCCCTAACTTTGTGGGCGAGCCAAAGTCTAAGGACATCCTGAAGCTGCGC
CTGTACGAGCAGCAGCACGGCAAGTGTCTGTATAGCGGCAAGGAGATCAATCTGGTGCGGCTGAACGAGA
AGGGCTATGTGGAGATCGATCACGCCCTGCCTTTCTCCAGAACCTGGGACGATTCTTTTAACAATAAGGT
GCTGGTGCTGGGCAGCGAGAACCAGAATAAGGGCAATCAGACACCATACGAGTATTTCAATGGCAAGGAC
AACTCCAGGGAGTGGCAGGAGTTCAAGGCCCGCGTGGAGACCTCTAGATTTCCCAGGAGCAAGAAGCAGC
GGATCCTGCTGCAGAAGTTCGACGAGGATGGCTTTAAGGAGTGCAACCTGAATGACACCAGATACGTGAA
CCGGTTCCTGTGCCAGTTTGTGGCCGATCACATCCTGCTGACCGGCAAGGGCAAGAGAAGGGTGTTCGCC
TCTAATGGCCAGATCACAAACCTGCTGAGGGGATTTTGGGGACTGAGGAAGGTGCGGGCAGAGAATGACA
GACACCACGCACTGGATGCAGTGGTGGTGGCATGCAGCACCGTGGCAATGCAGCAGAAGATCACAAGATT
CGTGAGGTATAAGGAGATGAACGCCTTTGACGGCAAGACCATCGATAAGGAGACAGGCAAGGTGCTGCAC
CAGAAGACCCACTTCCCCCAGCCTTGGGAGTTCTTTGCCCAGGAAGTGATGATCCGGGTGTTCGGCAAGC
CAGACGGCAAGCCTGAGTTTGAGGAGGCCGATACCCCAGAGAAGCTGAGGACACTGCTGGCAGAGAAGCT
GTCTAGCAGGCCAGAGGCAGTGCACGAGTACGTGACCCCACTGTTCGTGTCCAGGGCACCCAATCGGAAG
ATGTCTGGCGCCCACAAGGACACACTGAGAAGCGCCAAGAGGTTTGTGAAGCACAACGAGAAGATCTCCG
TGAAGAGAGTGTGGCTGACCGAGATCAAGCTGGCCGATCTGGAGAACATGGTGAATTACAAGAACGGCAG
GGAGATCGAGCTGTATGAGGCCCTGAAGGCAAGGCTGGAGGCCTACGGAGGAAATGCCAAGCAGGCCTTC
GACCCAAAGGATAACCCCTTTTATAAGAAGGGAGGACAGCTGGTGAAGGCCGTGCGGGTGGAGAAGACCC
AGGAGAGCGGCGTGCTGCTGAATAAGAAGAACGCCTACACAATCGCCGACAATGGCGATATGGTGAGAGT
GGACGTGTTCTGTAAGGTGGATAAGAAGGGCAAGAATCAGTACTTTATCGTGCCTATCTATGCCTGGCAG
GTGGCCGAGAACATCCTGCCAGACATCGATTGCAAGGGCTACAGAATCGACGATAGCTATACATTCTGTT
TTTCCCTGCACAAGTATGACCTGATCGCCTTCCAGAAGGATGAGAAGTCCAAGGTGGAGTTTGCCTACTA
TATCAATTGCGACTCCTCTAACGGCAGGTTCTACCTGGCCTGGCACGATAAGGGCAGCAAGGAGCAGCAG
TTTCGCATCTCCACCCAGAATCTGGTGCTGATCCAGAAGTATCAGGTGAACGAGCTGGGCAAGGAGATCA
GGCCATGTCGGCTGAAGAAGCGCCCACCCGTGCGG
