Features (pLannotate 1.2.2; 18 found; start..end, strand, type, name):
     35..101     -  CDS            lacZα (fragment): LacZα fragment of β-galactosidase; lacZ fragment
    108..1085    +  promoter       CMV IE94 promoter: enhancer/promoter region of simian cytomegalovirus major immediate early transcription unit IE94
   1120..1138    +  promoter       SP6 promoter: promoter for bacteriophage SP6 RNA polymerase
   1193..1217    +  protein_bind   attB1: mutant version of attB; recombination site for the Gateway® BP reaction BP Clonase™
   1230..4475    +  CDS            cas9: CAS9_NEIMA - Experimental evidence at protein level: Swiss-Prot protein existence level 1. CRISPR (clustered regularly interspaced short palindromic repeat) is an adaptive immune system that provides protection against mobile genetic elements (viruses, transposable elements and conjugative plasmids). CRISPR clusters contain spacers, sequences complementary to antecedent mobile elements, and target invading nucleic acids. CRISPR clusters are transcribed and processed into CRISPR RNA (crRNA). In type II CRISPR systems correct processing of pre-crRNA requires a trans- encoded small RNA (tracrRNA)
   4509..4598    +  CDS            3xHA: three tandem HA epitope tags
   4675..4699    -  protein_bind   attB2: mutant version of attB; recombination site for the Gateway® BP reaction BP Clonase™
   4722..4739    -  promoter       T7 promoter (fragment): promoter for bacteriophage T7 RNA polymerase
   4744..4878    -  polyA_signal   SV40 poly(A) signal: SV40 polyadenylation signal
   4991..5009    -  promoter       T3 promoter: promoter for bacteriophage T3 RNA polymerase
   5054..5070    -  protein_bind   lac operator: The lac repressor binds to the lac operator to inhibit transcription in E. coli. This inhibition can be relieved by adding lactose or isopropyl-β-D-thiogalactopyranoside (IPTG). lac repressor encoded by lacI
   5078..5108    -  promoter       lac promoter: promoter for the E. coli lac operon
   5123..5144    -  protein_bind   CAP binding site: CAP binding activates transcription in the presence of cAMP. E. coli catabolite activator protein
   5157..5249    -  CDS            lacI (fragment): lac repressor; lacI; The lac repressor binds to the lac operator to inhibit transcription in E. coli. This inhibition can be relieved by adding lactose or isopropyl-β-D-thiogalactopyranoside (IPTG).
   5432..6020    -  rep_origin     ori: high-copy-number ColE1/pMB1/pBR322/pUC origin of replication
   6191..7051    -  CDS            AmpR: β-lactamase; bla; confers resistance to ampicillin, carbenicillin, and related antibiotics
   7052..7156    -  promoter       AmpR promoter: bla
   7209..30      -  rep_origin     f1 ori (across the origin) (sequence partly withheld): f1 bacteriophage origin of replication; arrow indicates direction of (+) strand synthesis
>Addgene plasmid #119923 | Nme2Cas9_pCDest | addgene full sequence | sequence record 233417 | Addgene NGS Result
[30 nt withheld, positions 1-30]
CCCATTCGCCATTCAGGCTGCGCAACTGTTGGGAAGGGCGATCGGTGCGGGCCTCTTCGCTATTACGCCA
GTCGACCGCCAATTCAATATGGCGTATATGGACTCATGCCAATTCAATATGGTGGATCTGGACCTGTGCC
AATTCAATATGGCGTATATGGACTCGTGCCAATTCAATATGGTGGATCTGGACCCCAGCCAATTCAATAT
GGCGGACTTGGCACCATGCCAATTCAATATGGCGGACCTGGCACTGTGCCAACTGGGGAGGGGTCTACTT
GGCACGGTGCCAAGTTTGAGGAGGGGTCTTGGCCCTGTGCCAAGTCCGCCATATTGAATTGGCATGGTGC
CAATAATGGCGGCCATATTGGCTATATGCCAGGATCAATATATAGGCAATATCCAATATGGCCCTATGCC
AATATGGCTATTGGCCAGGTTCAATACTATGTATTGGCCCTATGCCATATAGTATTCCATATATGGGTTT
TCCTATTGACGTAGATAGCCCCTCCCAATGGGCGGTCCCATATACCATATATGGGGCTTCCTAATACCGC
CCATAGCCACTCCCCCATTGACGTCAATGGTCTCTATATATGGTCTTTCCTATTGACGTCATATGGGCGG
TCCTATTGACGTATATGGCGCCTCCCCCATTGACGTCAATTACGGTAAATGGCCCGCCTGGCTCAATGCC
CATTGACGTCAATAGGACCACCCACCATTGACGTCAATGGGATGGCTCATTGCCCATTCATATCCGTTCT
CACGCCCCCTATTGACGTCAATGACGGTAAATGGCCCACTTGGCAGTACATCAATATCTATTAATAGTAA
CTTGGCAAGTACATTACTATTGGAAGTACGCCAGGGTACATTGGCAGTACTCCCATTGACGTCAATGGCG
GTAAATGGCCCGCGATGGCTGCCAAGTACATCCCCATTGACGTCAATGGGGAGGGGCAATGACGCAAATG
GGCGTTCCATTGACGTAAATGGGCGGTAGGCGTGCCTAATGGGAGGTCTATATAAGCAATGCTCGTTTAG
GGAACCGCCATTCTGCCTGGGGACGTCGGAGCAAGCTTGATTTAGGTGACACTATAGAATACAAGCTACT
TGTTCTTTTTGCAGGATCCCATCGATTCGAATTCAAGGATCAACAAGTTTGTACAAAAAAGCAGGCTGGC
GCCACCATGATGGCCGCCTTCAAGCCTAACCCAATCAATTACATCCTGGGACTGGACATCGGAATCGCAT
CCGTGGGATGGGCTATGGTGGAGATCGACGAGGAGGAGAATCCTATCCGGCTGATCGATCTGGGCGTGAG
AGTGTTTGAGAGGGCCGAGGTGCCAAAGACCGGCGATTCTCTGGCTATGGCCCGGAGACTGGCACGGAGC
GTGAGGCGCCTGACACGGAGAAGGGCACACAGGCTGCTGAGGGCACGCCGGCTGCTGAAGAGAGAGGGCG
TGCTGCAGGCAGCAGACTTCGATGAGAATGGCCTGATCAAGAGCCTGCCAAACACCCCCTGGCAGCTGAG
AGCAGCCGCCCTGGACAGGAAGCTGACACCACTGGAGTGGTCTGCCGTGCTGCTGCACCTGATCAAGCAC
CGCGGCTACCTGAGCCAGCGGAAGAACGAGGGAGAGACAGCAGACAAGGAGCTGGGCGCCCTGCTGAAGG
GAGTGGCCAACAATGCCCACGCCCTGCAGACCGGCGATTTCAGGACACCTGCCGAGCTGGCCCTGAATAA
GTTTGAGAAGGAGTCCGGCCACATCAGAAACCAGAGGGGCGACTATAGCCACACCTTCTCCCGCAAGGAT
CTGCAGGCCGAGCTGATCCTGCTGTTCGAGAAGCAGAAGGAGTTTGGCAATCCACACGTGAGCGGAGGCC
TGAAGGAGGGAATCGAGACCCTGCTGATGACACAGAGGCCTGCCCTGTCCGGCGACGCAGTGCAGAAGAT
GCTGGGACACTGCACCTTCGAGCCTGCAGAGCCAAAGGCCGCCAAGAACACCTACACAGCCGAGCGGTTT
ATCTGGCTGACAAAGCTGAACAATCTGAGAATCCTGGAGCAGGGATCCGAGAGGCCACTGACCGACACAG
AGAGGGCCACCCTGATGGATGAGCCTTACCGGAAGTCTAAGCTGACATATGCCCAGGCCAGAAAGCTGCT
GGGCCTGGAGGACACCGCCTTCTTTAAGGGCCTGAGATACGGCAAGGATAATGCCGAGGCCTCCACACTG
ATGGAGATGAAGGCCTATCACGCCATCTCTCGCGCCCTGGAGAAGGAGGGCCTGAAGGACAAGAAGTCCC
CCCTGAACCTGAGCTCCGAGCTGCAGGATGAGATCGGCACCGCCTTCTCTCTGTTTAAGACCGACGAGGA
TATCACAGGCCGCCTGAAGGACAGGGTGCAGCCTGAGATCCTGGAGGCCCTGCTGAAGCACATCTCTTTC
GATAAGTTTGTGCAGATCAGCCTGAAGGCCCTGAGAAGGATCGTGCCACTGATGGAGCAGGGCAAGCGGT
ACGACGAGGCCTGCGCCGAGATCTACGGCGATCACTATGGCAAGAAGAACACAGAGGAGAAGATCTATCT
GCCCCCTATCCCTGCCGACGAGATCAGAAATCCTGTGGTGCTGAGGGCCCTGTCCCAGGCAAGAAAAGTG
ATCAACGGAGTGGTGCGCCGGTACGGATCTCCAGCCCGGATCCACATCGAGACCGCCAGAGAAGTGGGCA
AGAGCTTCAAGGACCGGAAGGAGATCGAGAAGAGACAGGAGGAGAATCGCAAGGATCGGGAGAAGGCCGC
CGCCAAGTTTAGGGAGTACTTCCCTAACTTTGTGGGCGAGCCAAAGTCTAAGGACATCCTGAAGCTGCGC
CTGTACGAGCAGCAGCACGGCAAGTGTCTGTATAGCGGCAAGGAGATCAATCTGGTGCGGCTGAACGAGA
AGGGCTATGTGGAGATCGATCACGCCCTGCCTTTCTCCAGAACCTGGGACGATTCTTTTAACAATAAGGT
GCTGGTGCTGGGCAGCGAGAACCAGAATAAGGGCAATCAGACACCATACGAGTATTTCAATGGCAAGGAC
AACTCCAGGGAGTGGCAGGAGTTCAAGGCCCGCGTGGAGACCTCTAGATTTCCCAGGAGCAAGAAGCAGC
GGATCCTGCTGCAGAAGTTCGACGAGGATGGCTTTAAGGAGTGCAACCTGAATGACACCAGATACGTGAA
CCGGTTCCTGTGCCAGTTTGTGGCCGATCACATCCTGCTGACCGGCAAGGGCAAGAGAAGGGTGTTCGCC
TCTAATGGCCAGATCACAAACCTGCTGAGGGGATTTTGGGGACTGAGGAAGGTGCGGGCAGAGAATGACA
GACACCACGCACTGGATGCAGTGGTGGTGGCATGCAGCACCGTGGCAATGCAGCAGAAGATCACAAGATT
CGTGAGGTATAAGGAGATGAACGCCTTTGACGGCAAGACCATCGATAAGGAGACAGGCAAGGTGCTGCAC
CAGAAGACCCACTTCCCCCAGCCTTGGGAGTTCTTTGCCCAGGAAGTGATGATCCGGGTGTTCGGCAAGC
CAGACGGCAAGCCTGAGTTTGAGGAGGCCGATACCCCAGAGAAGCTGAGGACACTGCTGGCAGAGAAGCT
GTCTAGCAGGCCAGAGGCAGTGCACGAGTACGTGACCCCACTGTTCGTGTCCAGGGCACCCAATCGGAAG
ATGTCTGGCGCCCACAAGGACACACTGAGAAGCGCCAAGAGGTTTGTGAAGCACAACGAGAAGATCTCCG
TGAAGAGAGTGTGGCTGACCGAGATCAAGCTGGCCGATCTGGAGAACATGGTGAATTACAAGAACGGCAG
GGAGATCGAGCTGTATGAGGCCCTGAAGGCAAGGCTGGAGGCCTACGGAGGAAATGCCAAGCAGGCCTTC
GACCCAAAGGATAACCCCTTTTATAAGAAGGGAGGACAGCTGGTGAAGGCCGTGCGGGTGGAGAAGACCC
AGGAGAGCGGCGTGCTGCTGAATAAGAAGAACGCCTACACAATCGCCGACAATGGCGATATGGTGAGAGT
GGACGTGTTCTGTAAGGTGGATAAGAAGGGCAAGAATCAGTACTTTATCGTGCCTATCTATGCCTGGCAG
GTGGCCGAGAACATCCTGCCAGACATCGATTGCAAGGGCTACAGAATCGACGATAGCTATACATTCTGTT
TTTCCCTGCACAAGTATGACCTGATCGCCTTCCAGAAGGATGAGAAGTCCAAGGTGGAGTTTGCCTACTA
TATCAATTGCGACTCCTCTAACGGCAGGTTCTACCTGGCCTGGCACGATAAGGGCAGCAAGGAGCAGCAG
TTTCGCATCTCCACCCAGAATCTGGTGCTGATCCAGAAGTATCAGGTGAACGAGCTGGGCAAGGAGATCA
GGCCATGTCGGCTGAAGAAGCGCCCACCCGTGCGGGGCACCGGCGGGCCCAAGAAGAAGAGGAAGGTATA
CCCATACGATGTTCCTGACTATGCGGGCTATCCCTATGACGTCCCGGACTATGCAGGATCGTATCCTTAT
GACGTTCCAGATTACGCTGGATCCGCCGCTCCGGCAGCTAAGAAAAAGAAACTGGATTTCGAATCCGGAT
AAGCGGCCGCCTCGAGATATCTAGACCCAGCTTTCTTGTACAAAGTGGTTGATCCTCTCGAGCCTCTAGA
ACTATAGTGAGTCGTATTACGTAGATCCAGACATGATAAGATACATTGATGAGTTTGGACAAACCACAAC
TAGAATGCAGTGAAAAAAATGCTTTATTTGTGAAATTTGTGATGCTATTGCTTTATTTGTAACCATTATA
AGCTGCAATAAACAAGTTAACAACAACAATTGCATTCATTTTATGTTTCAGGTTCAGGGGGAGGTGTGGG
AGGTTTTTTAATTCGCGGCCGCGGCGCCAATGCATTGGGCCCGGTACCCAGCTTTTGTTCCCTTTAGTGA
GGGTTAATTGCGCGCTTGGCGTAATCATGGTCATAGCTGTTTCCTGTGTGAAATTGTTATCCGCTCACAA
TTCCACACAACATACGAGCCGGGAGCATAAAGTGTAAAGCCTGGGGTGCCTAATGAGTGAGCTAACTCAC
ATTAATTGCGTTGCGCTCACTGCCCGCTTTCCAGTCGGGAAACCTGTCGTGCCAGCTGCATTAATGAATC
GGCCAACGCGCGGGGAGAGGCGGTTTGCGTATTGGGCGCTCTTCCGCTTCCTCGCTCACTGACTCGCTGC
GCTCGGTCGTTCGGCTGCGGCGAGCGGTATCAGCTCACTCAAAGGCGGTAATACGGTTATCCACAGAATC
AGGGGATAACGCAGGAAAGAACATGTGAGCAAAAGGCCAGCAAAAGGCCAGGAACCGTAAAAAGGCCGCG
TTGCTGGCGTTTTTCCATAGGCTCCGCCCCCCTGACGAGCATCACAAAAATCGACGCTCAAGTCAGAGGT
GGCGAAACCCGACAGGACTATAAAGATACCAGGCGTTTCCCCCTGGAAGCTCCCTCGTGCGCTCTCCTGT
TCCGACCCTGCCGCTTACCGGATACCTGTCCGCCTTTCTCCCTTCGGGAAGCGTGGCGCTTTCTCATAGC
TCACGCTGTAGGTATCTCAGTTCGGTGTAGGTCGTTCGCTCCAAGCTGGGCTGTGTGCACGAACCCCCCG
TTCAGCCCGACCGCTGCGCCTTATCCGGTAACTATCGTCTTGAGTCCAACCCGGTAAGACACGACTTATC
GCCACTGGCAGCAGCCACTGGTAACAGGATTAGCAGAGCGAGGTATGTAGGCGGTGCTACAGAGTTCTTG
AAGTGGTGGCCTAACTACGGCTACACTAGAAGAACAGTATTTGGTATCTGCGCTCTGCTGAAGCCAGTTA
CCTTCGGAAAAAGAGTTGGTAGCTCTTGATCCGGCAAACAAACCACCGCTGGTAGCGGTGGTTTTTTTGT
TTGCAAGCAGCAGATTACGCGCAGAAAAAAAGGATCTCAAGAAGATCCTTTGATCTTTTCTACGGGGTCT
GACGCTCAGTGGAACGAAAACTCACGTTAAGGGATTTTGGTCATGAGATTATCAAAAAGGATCTTCACCT
AGATCCTTTTAAATTAAAAATGAAGTTTTAAATCAATCTAAAGTATATATGAGTAAACTTGGTCTGACAG
TTACCAATGCTTAATCAGTGAGGCACCTATCTCAGCGATCTGTCTATTTCGTTCATCCATAGTTGCCTGA
CTCCCCGTCGTGTAGATAACTACGATACGGGAGGGCTTACCATCTGGCCCCAGTGCTGCAATGATACCGC
GAGACCCACGCTCACCGGCTCCAGATTTATCAGCAATAAACCAGCCAGCCGGAAGGGCCGAGCGCAGAAG
TGGTCCTGCAACTTTATCCGCCTCCATCCAGTCTATTAATTGTTGCCGGGAAGCTAGAGTAAGTAGTTCG
CCAGTTAATAGTTTGCGCAACGTTGTTGCCATTGCTACAGGCATCGTGGTGTCACGCTCGTCGTTTGGTA
TGGCTTCATTCAGCTCCGGTTCCCAACGATCAAGGCGAGTTACATGATCCCCCATGTTGTGCAAAAAAGC
GGTTAGCTCCTTCGGTCCTCCGATCGTTGTCAGAAGTAAGTTGGCCGCAGTGTTATCACTCATGGTTATG
GCAGCACTGCATAATTCTCTTACTGTCATGCCATCCGTAAGATGCTTTTCTGTGACTGGTGAGTACTCAA
CCAAGTCATTCTGAGAATAGTGTATGCGGCGACCGAGTTGCTCTTGCCCGGCGTCAATACGGGATAATAC
CGCGCCACATAGCAGAACTTTAAAAGTGCTCATCATTGGAAAACGTTCTTCGGGGCGAAAACTCTCAAGG
ATCTTACCGCTGTTGAGATCCAGTTCGATGTAACCCACTCGTGCACCCAACTGATCTTCAGCATCTTTTA
CTTTCACCAGCGTTTCTGGGTGAGCAAAAACAGGAAGGCAAAATGCCGCAAAAAAGGGAATAAGGGCGAC
ACGGAAATGTTGAATACTCATACTCTTCCTTTTTCAATATTATTGAAGCATTTATCAGGGTTATTGTCTC
ATGAGCGGATACATATTTGAATGTATTTAGAAAAATAAACAAATAGGGGTTCCGCGCACATTTCCCCGAA
AAGTGCCACCTAAATTGTAAGCGTTAATATTTTGTTAAAATTCGCGTTAAATTTTTGTTAAATCAGCTCA
TTTTTTAACCAATAGGCCGAAATCGGCAAAATCCCTTATAAATCAAAAGAATAGACCGAGATAGGGT
[37 nt withheld, positions 7308-7344]
AAAGAACGTGGACTCCAACGTCAAAGG
[49 nt withheld, positions 7372-7420]
T
[91 nt withheld, positions 7422-7512]
G
[94 nt withheld, positions 7514-7607]
